Addgene plasmid #111792: pLU-CMV-Flag-hSesn2 R419A
Purpose: Mammalian expression or 3rd generation lentivirus generation of hSesn2
Depositing lab: Jun Hee Lee. Depositing organization: University of Michigan. Publication: Janus-faced Sestrin2 controls ROS and mTOR signalling through two separate functional domains. Kim H, An S, Ro SH, Teixeira F, Park GJ, Kim C, Cho CS, Kim JS, Jakob U, Lee JH, Cho US. Nat Commun. 2015 Nov 27;6:10025. doi: 10.1038/ncomms10025. PubMed 26612684.
Backbone
  Vector backbone: pLU-CMV
  Vector type: Mammalian Expression, Lentiviral
Growth in bacteria
  Bacterial resistance: Ampicillin, 100 μg/mL
  Growth temperature: 37°C
  Growth strain: NEB Stable
  Copy number: Unknown
Gene/Insert
  Gene/Insert name: hSesn2
  Species: H. sapiens (human)
  Mutation: R419A
  Entrez Gene: SESN2 (a.k.a. HI95, SES2, SEST2)
  Tag / fusion protein: Flag (N terminal on insert)
  Cloning method: Restriction Enzyme; 5′ cloning site unknown (unknown if destroyed); 3′ cloning site unknown (unknown if destroyed)
  Sequencing primers: 5′ CMV-F
Terms and licenses: Academic/Nonprofit Terms; Industry Terms: Not Available to Industry
How to cite: pLU-CMV-Flag-hSesn2 R419A was a gift from Jun Hee Lee (Addgene plasmid # 111792 ; http://n2t.net/addgene:111792 ; RRID:Addgene_111792)
