[The description below was written by a language model from this plasmid's Addgene catalogue record and pLannotate feature annotations shown in this document.]
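Description:
pLU-CMV-Flag-hSesn2 R419A is a third-generation, self-inactivating HIV-1-based lentiviral transfer plasmid built on the pLU-CMV backbone. It can be used either for direct transfection into mammalian cells or for producing lentiviral particles. It is propagated in E. coli through a high-copy ColE1/pUC-type origin and selected with ampicillin via the β-lactamase gene. The feature table lists no mammalian selection marker or fluorescent reporter. An SV40 poly(A) signal and SV40 origin lie just outside the viral cassette, and short lac, rop and bom fragments are backbone remnants.

The viral genome is transcribed from a chimeric RSV promoter fused to a truncated 5' LTR, which makes genomic RNA production Tat-independent, as is characteristic of third-generation systems. Downstream are the Ψ packaging signal with a partial gag sequence, the Rev response element for Rev-dependent nuclear export, and the cPPT/CTS, which aids nuclear import of the reverse-transcribed genome. The internal expression cassette uses the CMV immediate-early enhancer and promoter to drive human Sestrin2 (SESN2) carrying an N-terminal Flag tag; the annotation detects this as a short fragment matching 3xFLAG, consistent with a single epitope. A WPRE follows to enhance transcript stability and expression, and the cassette ends in a ΔU3 3' LTR that inactivates LTR promoter activity after integration.

The insert carries the R419A point substitution, one of a set of Sestrin2 variants associated with work dissecting the protein's separate functional domains controlling reactive oxygen species and mTOR signalling. The record does not state the specific functional consequence of this mutation.
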