Features (pLannotate 1.2.2; 26 found; start..end, strand, type, name):
     86..202     +  misc_feature   cPPT/CTS: central polypurine tract and central termination sequence of HIV-1
    225..528     +  enhancer       CMV enhancer: human cytomegalovirus immediate early enhancer
    529..732     +  promoter       CMV promoter: human cytomegalovirus (CMV) immediate early promoter
    815..835     +  CDS            3xFLAG (fragment): three tandem FLAG® epitope tags
    846..2285    +  CDS            SESN2: SESN2_HUMAN - Also known as Hi95 From Homo sapiens (Human).
   2295..2883    +  misc_feature   WPRE: woodchuck hepatitis virus posttranscriptional regulatory element
   2900..2968    +  CDS            nef (fragment): NEF_HV1Z2 - Experimental evidence at protein level: Swiss-Prot protein existence level 1. Extracellular Nef protein targets CD4(+) T-lymphocytes for apoptosis by interacting with CXCR4 surface receptors. From Human immunodeficiency virus type 1 group M subtype D (isolate Z2/CDC-Z34) (HIV-1).
   2970..3203    +  LTR            3' LTR (ΔU3): self-inactivating 3' long terminal repeat (LTR) from HIV-1
   3275..3396    +  polyA_signal   SV40 poly(A) signal: SV40 polyadenylation signal
   3436..3571    +  rep_origin     SV40 ori: SV40 origin of replication
   3627..3643    -  protein_bind   lac operator: The lac repressor binds to the lac operator to inhibit transcription in E. coli. This inhibition can be relieved by adding lactose or isopropyl-β-D-thiogalactopyranoside (IPTG). lac repressor encoded by lacI
   3651..3681    -  promoter       lac promoter: promoter for the E. coli lac operon
   3696..3717    -  protein_bind   CAP binding site: CAP binding activates transcription in the presence of cAMP. E. coli catabolite activator protein
   3730..3822    -  CDS            lacI (fragment): lac repressor; lacI; The lac repressor binds to the lac operator to inhibit transcription in E. coli. This inhibition can be relieved by adding lactose or isopropyl-β-D-thiogalactopyranoside (IPTG).
   4005..4593    -  rep_origin     ori: high-copy-number ColE1/pMB1/pBR322/pUC origin of replication
   4764..5624    -  CDS            AmpR: β-lactamase; bla; confers resistance to ampicillin, carbenicillin, and related antibiotics
   5625..5729    -  promoter       AmpR promoter: bla
   5824..5859    +  CDS            rop (fragment): Rop protein, which maintains plasmids at low copy number; rop
   5961..6060    +  misc_feature   bom (fragment): basis of mobility region from pBR322
   6066..6220    -  CDS            lacZα (fragment): LacZα fragment of β-galactosidase; lacZ fragment
   6234..6460    +  promoter       RSV promoter: Rous sarcoma virus enhancer/promoter
   6461..6641    +  LTR            5' LTR (truncated): truncated 5' long terminal repeat (LTR) from HIV-1
   6688..6813    +  misc_feature   HIV-1 Ψ: packaging signal of human immunodeficiency virus type 1
   6797..7160    +  CDS            HIV-1 gag (fragment): gag protein from human immunodeficiency virus 1; gag
   7306..7539    +  misc_feature   RRE: The Rev response element (RRE) of HIV-1 allows for Rev-dependent mRNA export from the nucleus to the cytoplasm.
   7916..67      +  CDS            Rev (fragment) (across the origin): human immunodeficiency virus 1 (HIV-1) Rev protein; rev; enhances nuclear export of unspliced and incompletely spliced viral mRNAs
>Addgene plasmid #111792 | pLU-CMV-Flag-hSesn2 R419A | addgene full sequence | sequence record 212716 | Addgene NGS Result
CCGAAGGAATAGAAGAAGAAGGTGGAGAGAGAGACAGAGACAGATCCATTCGATTAGTGAACGGATCTCG
ACGGTATCGGTTAACTTTTAAAAGAAAAGGGGGGATTGGGGGGTACAGTGCAGGGGAAAGAATAGTAGAC
ATAATAGCAACAGACATACAAACTAAAGAATTACAAAAACAAATTACAAAATTCAAAATTTTATCGATAA
GCTTGGGAGTTCCGCGTTACATAACTTACGGTAAATGGCCCGCCTGGCTGACCGCCCAACGACCCCCGCC
CATTGACGTCAATAATGACGTATGTTCCCATAGTAACGCCAATAGGGACTTTCCATTGACGTCAATGGGT
GGAGTATTTACGGTAAACTGCCCACTTGGCAGTACATCAAGTGTATCATATGCCAAGTACGCCCCCTATT
GACGTCAATGACGGTAAATGGCCCGCCTGGCATTATGCCCAGTACATGACCTTATGGGACTTTCCTACTT
GGCAGTACATCTACGTATTAGTCATCGCTATTACCATGGTGATGCGGTTTTGGCAGTACATCAATGGGCG
TGGATAGCGGTTTGACTCACGGGGATTTCCAAGTCTCCACCCCATTGACGTCAATGGGAGTTTGTTTTGG
CACCAAAATCAACGGGACTTTCCAAAATGTCGTAACAACTCCGCCCCATTGACGCAAATGGGCGGTAGGC
GTGTACGGTGGGAGGTCTATATAAGCAGAGCTCGTTTAGTGAACCGTCAGATCGCCTGGAGACGCCATCC
ACGCTGTTTTGACCTCCATAGAAGACACCGACTCTAGCCACCATGGACTACAAAGACGATGACGACAAGT
CTAGAATGATCGTGGCGGACTCCGAGTGCCGCGCAGAGCTCAAGGACTACCTGCGGTTCGCCCCGGGCGG
CGTCGGCGACTCGGGCCCCGGAGAGGAGCAGAGGGAGAGCCGGGCTCGGCGAGGCCCTCGAGGGCCCAGC
GCCTTCATCCCCGTGGAGGAGGTCCTTCGGGAGGGGGCTGAGAGCCTCGAGCAGCACCTGGGGCTGGAGG
CACTGATGTCCTCTGGGCGAGTAGACAACCTGGCAGTGGTGATGGGCCTGCACCCTGACTACTTTACCAG
CTTCTGGCGCCTGCACTACCTGCTGCTGCACACGGATGGTCCCTTGGCCAGCTCCTGGCGCCACTACATT
GCCATCATGGCTGCCGCCCGCCATCAGTGTTCTTACCTGGTAGGCTCCCACATGGCCGAGTTTCTGCAGA
CTGGTGGTGACCCTGAGTGGCTGCTGGGCCTCCACCGGGCCCCCGAGAAGCTGCGCAAACTCAGCGAGAT
CAACAAGTTGCTGGCGCATCGGCCATGGCTCATCACCAAGGAACACATCCAGGCCTTGCTGAAGACCGGC
GAGCACACTTGGTCCCTGGCCGAGCTCATTCAGGCTCTGGTCCTGCTCACCCACTGCCACTCGCTCTCCT
CCTTCGTGTTTGGCTGTGGCATCCTCCCTGAGGGGGATGCAGATGGCAGCCCTGCCCCCCAGGCACCTAC
ACCCCCTAGTGAACAGAGCAGCCCCCCAAGCAGGGACCCGTTGAACAACTCTGGGGGCTTTGAGTCTGCC
CGCGACGTGGAGGCGCTGATGGAGCGCATGCAGCAGCTGCAGGAGAGCCTGCTGCGGGATGAGGGGACGT
CCCAGGAGGAGATGGAGAGCCGCTTTGAGCTGGAGAAGTCAGAGAGCCTGCTGGTGACCCCCTCAGCTGA
CATCCTGGAGCCCTCTCCACACCCAGACATGCTGTGCTTTGTGGAAGACCCTACTTTCGGATATGAGGAC
TTCACTCGGAGAGGGGCTCAGGCACCCCCTACCTTCCGGGCCCAGGATTATACCTGGGAAGACCATGGCT
ACTCGCTGATCCAGCGGCTTTACCCTGAGGGTGGGCAGCTGCTGGATGAGAAGTTCCAGGCAGCCTATAG
CCTCACCTACAATACCATCGCCATGCACAGTGGTGTGGACACCTCCGTGCTCCGCAGGGCCATCTGGAAC
TATATCCACTGCGTCTTTGGCATCAGATATGATGACTATGATTATGGGGAGGTGAACCAGCTCCTGGAGG
CGAACCTCAAGGTCTATATCAAGACAGTGGCCTGCTACCCAGAGAAGACCACCCGAAGAATGTACAACCT
CTTCTGGAGGCACTTCCGCCACTCAGAGAAGGTCCACGTGAACTTGCTGCTCCTGGAGGCGCGCATGCAA
GCCGCTCTGCTGTACGCCCTCCGTGCCATCACCCGCTACATGACCTGAGTCGACAATCAACCTCTGGATT
ACAAAATTTGTGAAAGATTGACTGGTATTCTTAACTATGTTGCTCCTTTTACGCTATGTGGATACGCTGC
TTTAATGCCTTTGTATCATGCTATTGCTTCCCGTATGGCTTTCATTTTCTCCTCCTTGTATAAATCCTGG
TTGCTGTCTCTTTATGAGGAGTTGTGGCCCGTTGTCAGGCAACGTGGCGTGGTGTGCACTGTGTTTGCTG
ACGCAACCCCCACTGGTTGGGGCATTGCCACCACCTGTCAGCTCCTTTCCGGGACTTTCGCTTTCCCCCT
CCCTATTGCCACGGCGGAACTCATCGCCGCCTGCCTTGCCCGCTGCTGGACAGGGGCTCGGCTGTTGGGC
ACTGACAATTCCGTGGTGTTGTCGGGGAAGCTGACGTCCTTTCCATGGCTGCTCGCCTGTGTTGCCACCT
GGATTCTGCGCGGGACGTCCTTCTGCTACGTCCCTTCGGCCCTCAATCCAGCGGACCTTCCTTCCCGCGG
CCTGCTGCCGGCTCTGCGGCCTCTTCCGCGTCTTCGCCTTCGCCCTCAGACGAGTCGGATCTCCCTTTGG
GCCGCCTCCCCGCCTGGAATTCGAGCTCGGTACCTTTAAGACCAATGACTTACAAGGCAGCTGTAGATCT
TAGCCACTTTTTAAAAGAAAAGGGGGGACTGGAAGGGCTAATTCACTCCCAACGAAGACAAGATCTGCTT
TTTGCTTGTACTGGGTCTCTCTGGTTAGACCAGATCTGAGCCTGGGAGCTCTCTGGCTAACTAGGGAACC
CACTGCTTAAGCCTCAATAAAGCTTGCCTTGAGTGCTTCAAGTAGTGTGTGCCCGTCTGTTGTGTGACTC
TGGTAACTAGAGATCCCTCAGACCCTTTTAGTCAGTGTGGAAAATCTCTAGCAGTAGTAGTTCATGTCAT
CTTATTATTCAGTATTTATAACTTGCAAAGAAATGAATATCAGAGAGTGAGAGGAACTTGTTTATTGCAG
CTTATAATGGTTACAAATAAAGCAATAGCATCACAAATTTCACAAATAAAGCATTTTTTTCACTGCATTC
TAGTTGTGGTTTGTCCAAACTCATCAATGTATCTTATCATGTCTGGCTCTAGCTATCCCGCCCCTAACTC
CGCCCATCCCGCCCCTAACTCCGCCCAGTTCCGCCCATTCTCCGCCCCATGGCTGACTAATTTTTTTTAT
TTATGCAGAGGCCGAGGCCGCCTCGGCCTCTGAGCTATTCCAGAAGTAGTGAGGAGGCTTTTTTGGAGGC
CTAGGCTTTTGCGGGCCCAAATTCGTAATCATGTCATAGCTGTTTCCTGTGTGAAATTGTTATCCGCTCA
CAATTCCACACAACATACGAGCCGGAAGCATAAAGTGTAAAGCCTGGGGTGCCTAATGAGTGAGCTAACT
CACATTAATTGCGTTGCGCTCACTGCCCGCTTTCCAGTCGGGAAACCTGTCGTGCCAGCTGCATTAATGA
ATCGGCCAACGCGCGGGGAGAGGCGGTTTGCGTATTGGGCGCTCTTCCGCTTCCTCGCTCACTGACTCGC
TGCGCTCGGTCGTTCGGCTGCGGCGAGCGGTATCAGCTCACTCAAAGGCGGTAATACGGTTATCCACAGA
ATCAGGGGATAACGCAGGAAAGAACATGTGAGCAAAAGGCCAGCAAAAGGCCAGGAACCGTAAAAAGGCC
GCGTTGCTGGCGTTTTTCCATAGGCTCCGCCCCCCTGACGAGCATCACAAAAATCGACGCTCAAGTCAGA
GGTGGCGAAACCCGACAGGACTATAAAGATACCAGGCGTTTCCCCCTGGAAGCTCCCTCGTGCGCTCTCC
TGTTCCGACCCTGCCGCTTACCGGATACCTGTCCGCCTTTCTCCCTTCGGGAAGCGTGGCGCTTTCTCAT
AGCTCACGCTGTAGGTATCTCAGTTCGGTGTAGGTCGTTCGCTCCAAGCTGGGCTGTGTGCACGAACCCC
CCGTTCAGCCCGACCGCTGCGCCTTATCCGGTAACTATCGTCTTGAGTCCAACCCGGTAAGACACGACTT
ATCGCCACTGGCAGCAGCCACTGGTAACAGGATTAGCAGAGCGAGGTATGTAGGCGGTGCTACAGAGTTC
TTGAAGTGGTGGCCTAACTACGGCTACACTAGAAGAACAGTATTTGGTATCTGCGCTCTGCTGAAGCCAG
TTACCTTCGGAAAAAGAGTTGGTAGCTCTTGATCCGGCAAACAAACCACCGCTGGTAGCGGTGGTTTTTT
TGTTTGCAAGCAGCAGATTACGCGCAGAAAAAAAGGATCTCAAGAAGATCCTTTGATCTTTTCTACGGGG
TCTGACGCTCAGTGGAACGAAAACTCACGTTAAGGGATTTTGGTCATGAGATTATCAAAAAGGATCTTCA
CCTAGATCCTTTTAAATTAAAAATGAAGTTTTAAATCAATCTAAAGTATATATGAGTAAACTTGGTCTGA
CAGTTACCAATGCTTAATCAGTGAGGCACCTATCTCAGCGATCTGTCTATTTCGTTCATCCATAGTTGCC
TGACTCCCCGTCGTGTAGATAACTACGATACGGGAGGGCTTACCATCTGGCCCCAGTGCTGCAATGATAC
CGCGAGACCCACGCTCACCGGCTCCAGATTTATCAGCAATAAACCAGCCAGCCGGAAGGGCCGAGCGCAG
AAGTGGTCCTGCAACTTTATCCGCCTCCATCCAGTCTATTAATTGTTGCCGGGAAGCTAGAGTAAGTAGT
TCGCCAGTTAATAGTTTGCGCAACGTTGTTGCCATTGCTACAGGCATCGTGGTGTCACGCTCGTCGTTTG
GTATGGCTTCATTCAGCTCCGGTTCCCAACGATCAAGGCGAGTTACATGATCCCCCATGTTGTGCAAAAA
AGCGGTTAGCTCCTTCGGTCCTCCGATCGTTGTCAGAAGTAAGTTGGCCGCAGTGTTATCACTCATGGTT
ATGGCAGCACTGCATAATTCTCTTACTGTCATGCCATCCGTAAGATGCTTTTCTGTGACTGGTGAGTACT
CAACCAAGTCATTCTGAGAATAGTGTATGCGGCGACCGAGTTGCTCTTGCCCGGCGTCAATACGGGATAA
TACCGCGCCACATAGCAGAACTTTAAAAGTGCTCATCATTGGAAAACGTTCTTCGGGGCGAAAACTCTCA
AGGATCTTACCGCTGTTGAGATCCAGTTCGATGTAACCCACTCGTGCACCCAACTGATCTTCAGCATCTT
TTACTTTCACCAGCGTTTCTGGGTGAGCAAAAACAGGAAGGCAAAATGCCGCAAAAAAGGGAATAAGGGC
GACACGGAAATGTTGAATACTCATACTCTTCCTTTTTCAATATTATTGAAGCATTTATCAGGGTTATTGT
CTCATGAGCGGATACATATTTGAATGTATTTAGAAAAATAAACAAATAGGGGTTCCGCGCACATTTCCCC
GAAAAGTGCCACCTGACGTCTAAGAAACCATTATTATCATGACATTAACCTATAAAAATAGGCGTATCAC
GAGGCCCTTTCGTCTCGCGCGTTTCGGTGATGACGGTGAAAACCTCTGACACATGCAGCTCCCGGAGACG
GTCACAGCTTGTCTGTAAGCGGATGCCGGGAGCAGACAAGCCCGTCAGGGCGCGTCAGCGGGTGTTGGCG
GGTGTCGGGGCTGGCTTAACTATGCGGCATCAGAGCAGATTGTACTGAGAGTGCACCATATGCGGTGTGA
AATACCGCACAGATGCGTAAGGAGAAAATACCGCATCAGGCGCCATTCGCCATTCAGGCTGCGCAACTGT
TGGGAAGGGCGATCGGTGCGGGCCTCTTCGCTATTACGCCAGCTGGCGAAAGGGGGATGTGCTGCAAGGC
GATTAAGTTGGGTAACGCCAGGGTTTTCCCAGTCACGACGTTGTAAAACGACGGCCAGTGCCAAGCTGAC
GCGTGTAGTCTTATGCAATACTCTTGTAGTCTTGCAACATGGTAACGATGAGTTAGCAACATGCCTTACA
AGGAGAGAAAAAGCACCGTGCATGCCGATTGGTGGAAGTAAGGTGGTACGATCGTGCCTTATTAGGAAGG
CAACAGACGGGTCTGACATGGATTGGACGAACCACTGAATTGCCGCATTGCAGAGATATTGTATTTAAGT
GCCTAGCTCGATACATAAACGGGTCTCTCTGGTTAGACCAGATCTGAGCCTGGGAGCTCTCTGGCTAACT
AGGGAACCCACTGCTTAAGCCTCAATAAAGCTTGCCTTGAGTGCTTCAAGTAGTGTGTGCCCGTCTGTTG
TGTGACTCTGGTAACTAGAGATCCCTCAGACCCTTTTAGTCAGTGTGGAAAATCTCTAGCAGTGGCGCCC
GAACAGGGACTTGAAAGCGAAAGGGAAACCAGAGGAGCTCTCTCGACGCAGGACTCGGCTTGCTGAAGCG
CGCACGGCAAGAGGCGAGGGGCGGCGACTGGTGAGTACGCCAAAAATTTTGACTAGCGGAGGCTAGAAGG
AGAGAGATGGGTGCGAGAGCGTCAGTATTAAGCGGGGGAGAATTAGATCGCGATGGGAAAAAATTCGGTT
AAGGCCAGGGGGAAAGAAAAAATATAAATTAAAACATATAGTATGGGCAAGCAGGGAGCTAGAACGATTC
GCAGTTAATCCTGGCCTGTTAGAAACATCAGAAGGCTGTAGACAAATACTGGGACAGCTACAACCATCCC
TTCAGACAGGATCAGAAGAACTTAGATCATTATATAATACAGTAGCAACCCTCTATTGTGTGCATCAAAG
GATAGAGATAAAAGACACCAAGGAAGCTTTAGACAAGATAGAGGAAGAGCAAAACAAAAGTAAGACCACC
GCACAGCAAGCGGCCGCTGATCTTCAGACCTGGAGGAGGAGATATGAGGGACAATTGGAGAAGTGAATTA
TATAAATATAAAGTAGTAAAAATTGAACCATTAGGAGTAGCACCCACCAAGGCAAAGAGAAGAGTGGTGC
AGAGAGAAAAAAGAGCAGTGGGAATAGGAGCTTTGTTCCTTGGGTTCTTGGGAGCAGCAGGAAGCACTAT
GGGCGCAGCGTCAATGACGCTGACGGTACAGGCCAGACAATTATTGTCTGGTATAGTGCAGCAGCAGAAC
AATTTGCTGAGGGCTATTGAGGCGCAACAGCATCTGTTGCAACTCACAGTCTGGGGCATCAAGCAGCTCC
AGGCAAGAATCCTGGCTGTGGAAAGATACCTAAAGGATCAACAGCTCCTGGGGATTTGGGGTTGCTCTGG
AAAACTCATTTGCACCACTGCTGTGCCTTGGAATGCTAGTTGGAGTAATAAATCTCTGGAACAGATTTGG
AATCACACGACCTGGATGGAGTGGGACAGAGAAATTAACAATTACACAAGCTTAATACACTCCTTAATTG
AAGAATCGCAAAACCAGCAAGAAAAGAATGAACAAGAATTATTGGAATTAGATAAATGGGCAAGTTTGTG
GAATTGGTTTAACATAACAAATTGGCTGTGGTATATAAAATTATTCATAATGATAGTAGGAGGCTTGGTA
GGTTTAAGAATAGTTTTTGCTGTACTTTCTATAGTGAATAGAGTTAGGCAGGGATATTCACCATTATCGT
TTCAGACCCACCTCCCAACCCCGAGGGGACCCGACAGGC
