>Addgene plasmid #111792 | pLU-CMV-Flag-hSesn2 R419A | depositor partial sequence | sequence record 210016 | CMV
GNNNNNTAGNGAGCTCGTTTAGTGNACCGTCAGATCGCCTGGAGACGCCATCCACGCTGTTTTGACCTCC
ATAGAAGACACCGACTCTAGCCACCATGGACTACAAAGACGATGACGACAAGTCTAGAATGATCGTGGCG
GACTCCGAGTGCCGCGCAGAGCTCAAGGACTACCTGCGGTTCGCCCCGGGCGGCGTCGGCGACTCGGGCC
CCGGAGAGGAGCAGAGGGAGAGCCGGGCTCGGCGAGGCCCTCGAGGGCCCAGCGCCTTCATCCCCGTGGA
GGAGGTCCTTCGGGAGGGGGCTGAGAGCCTCGAGCAGCACCTGGGGCTGGAGGCACTGATGTCCTCTGGG
CGAGTAGACAACCTGGCAGTGGTGATGGGCCTGCACCCTGACTACTTTACCAGCTTCTGGCGCCTGCACT
ACCTGCTGCTGCACACGGATGGTCCCTTGGCCAGCTCCTGGCGCCACTACATTGCCATCATGGCTGCCGC
CCGCCATCAGTGTTCTTACCTGGTAGGCTCCCACATGGCCGAGTTTCTGCAGACTGGTGGTGACCCTGAG
TGGCTGCTGGGCCTCCACCGGGCCCCCGAGAAGCTGCGCAAACTCAGCGAGATCAACAAGTTGCTGGCGC
ATCGGCCATGGCTCATCACCAAGGAACACATCCAGGCCTTGCTGAAGACCGGCGAGCACACTTGGTCCCT
GGCCGAGCTCATTCAGGCTCTGGTCCTGCTCACCCACTGCCACTCGCTCTCCTCCTTCGTGTTTGGCTGT
GGCATCCTCCCTGAGGGGGATGCAGATGGCAGCCCTGCCCCCCAGGCACCTACACCCCCTAGTGAACAGA
GCAGCCCCCCAAGCAGGGACCCGTTGAACAACTCTGGGGGCTTTGAGTCTGCCCGCGACGTGGAAGCGCT
GATGGAGCGCATGCAGCAGCT
