>Addgene plasmid #111792 | pLU-CMV-Flag-hSesn2 R419A | depositor partial sequence | sequence record 210017 | 3' hSesn2
NNCNGGAANGCNNAGCAGANCGGCTTGCATGCGCGCCTCCAGGAGCAGCAAGTTCACGTGGACCTTCTCT
GAGTGGCGGAAGTGCCTCCAGAAGAGGTTGTACATTCTTCGGGTGGTCTTCTCTGGGTAGCAGGCCACTG
TCTTGATATAGACCTTGAGGTTCGCCTCCAGGAGCTGGTTCACCTCCCCATAATCATAGTCATCATATCT
GATGCCAAAGACGCAGTGGATATAGTTCCAGATGGCCCTGCGGAGCACGGAGGTGTCCACACCACTGTGC
ATGGCGATGGTATTGTAGGTGAGGCTATAGGCTGCCTGGAACTTCTCATCCAGCAGCTGCCCACCCTCAG
GGTAAAGCCGCTGGATCAGCGAGTAGCCATGGTCTTCCCAGGTATAATCCTGGGCCCGGAAGGTAGGGGG
TGCCTGAGCCCCTCTCCGAGTGAAGTCCTCATATCCGAAAGTAGGGTCTTCCACAAAGCACAGCATGTCT
GGGTGTGGAGAGGGCTCCAGGATGTCAGCTGAGGGGGTCACCAGCAGGCTCTCTGACTTCTCCAGCTCAA
AGCGGCTCTCCATCTCCTCCTGGGACGTCCCCTCATCCCGCAGCAGGCTCTCCTGCAGCTGCTGCATGCG
CTCCATCAGCGCCTCCACGTCGCGGGCAGACTCAAAGCCCCCAGAGTTGTTCAACGGGTCCCTGCTTGGG
GGGCTGCTCTGTTCACTAGGGGGTGTAGGTGCCTGGGGGGCAGGGCTGCCATCTGCATCCCCCTCAGGGA
GGATGCCACAGCCAAACACGAAGGAGGAGAGCGAGTGGCAGTGGGTGAGCAGGACCAGAGCCTGAATGAG
CTCGGCCAGGGACCAAGTGTGCTCGCCGGTCTTCAGCAAGGCCTGGATGTGTTCCTTGGTGATGAGCCAT
GGCCGATGCGCCAGCAACTTG
